>Addgene plasmid #153039 | pBbS8c-ddcpf1-Δ | addgene full sequence | sequence record 316111 | Addgene NGS Result
TTGTTCAGGTCGTAAATTTCTTTGGTTATTTCCAGCGGTTCTATAAAGTTATTTGAAAGCAGGATCGGGG
TGGTGTGTGTCTGAAAATGCGCGGTCACCGCTTTCAGCTGGGTCGAACACTTCGGAATCATTTTGGCGGC
ATCCGGAAAGTAGTCGTAATACATTTTATCAAACCCTTCACTGGTCTTCTCCGTCGGTTCGAATGACAGT
GCCTTGTAACGGCCTTTCTGCTTCGGCATAATGCCCAGATAATACAGGCCGTTTTTCACAAATAAGATCG
CACCGTTGTTCTTCTCTTTGTTGACATCCCAACCTGACGCTAGGGTCGGCATTTGGAAGTTCAATTTGAA
TTTTTCCACTGAATAAGGCTTTTTGGTCGCATAGTTGCGTGCTTTGTTGTAAAAGCTCAACGACGGTTCC
ATCTCCAATTTTATACCGGTCAGGCGTGCGCTAAATTCAGGGTCCACCTCATTAGACTCGTCCACCGCAA
ACCAGTCCAGCAAGTGGTACAGTCCCAGTAGAGAATCTAATTGAGATTTCAGGATTTCTTTCTCTTCCTG
CTTTTTCAGCGTCGTCGGCAGAGGCTGATCTAGGGCCGCGTGCGCATGTGAGAGGATTTCGCTTGTCTTC
TGTTTGAAAGCCTCCGACAGTTCCTTACCGGCCGCCGAAATAATCTCTTGTAAGTTAATATCTTCATGTT
TGAGGGAGCGCTGGACTTTCTCTTTAGCTGACTTGGTGATCTTTCCGGTCAGCTCGGAAATTCGACGTTC
ATACAGGGCATTTCTCAGCGTGTCCCAATGGTCGCACAGCGCGCTGCTGATAGTTTCCAGCTTTTTATGT
GAAATAAAAATATGGGTGAGATCAATGCTGTTCAGTTCGTTAAAGAGGGCCTCAGCCGTTTCCAGGACGT
TTTCATTGCGCAGTAACGTTTTATATTTGCAGAAGCTCTGAATTACTTCTTCATCGCTTTTAAATTCCTC
CAGGATAAAGCTCAGTGTGTTGCGGTCGGACAGAATTTGTTTAAAGAGCGGTATAAATCGATGGGGGAGA
GATGCAATAATGTGCGCTGTTTCATCGTTCTTTTGAATTGCCAGGTTCAGCACCTCATTCAGGCCTTTTA
TCTTTTCCGTTCCAGCTTCTCGGCTAATACCACCTAAGAGCTGATTATATAGGTCAATCTGTGTCTGGGT
AAGAAGCTGATTATAGAACGGGAATGAAAACACTTCTTCAATGCTGGTTGACACGAAAATGCCAATCGCC
TTCTTAACATTTTCAAAATGTTCTCGCAGTGATGGCACTGCTGTGATCAGACGAGTAAAAATATGACAAT
TTTCTTTAAATTTCGGAAAATTGTCTTGAACAATACGATGCGGAATGGCCGTACTAATATCTTCTGCGCT
AAACACGTTCTTGCGATTCTCGTAGAACCCGGAAAAATACGTAGTGAATTTATCAAAAGAACGCAGCAAG
GCATTTTCATGTTCCGTGGTCGTTACGGTACCTAACTGCTTTAATACTTTACCGTTGAACAGCTCCGCTT
TAAACAGACCTTTGTATATTTCGGCATGACGCTTGTTGATGGCGTCCGTTAGATTATCTGTCCTACCAAT
AAAATAGTCATGAATTGCATTGCGGTATGTAGCCTGCTCCTCGATTAATGCATTACGAGTTTCTTCTGTT
TTCTCCTTACGGTAAGAGTCTATAGCCGCGCTTAAATTTTCCCAATCTAACTGCACCAGTTGCAGACACT
GGTCTGCATACGTCTTGTAGATGCGATCGATAATCGGTTTAAGTTCTTTATAATGGTCGTTTCGGGCCTT
ATCCTCTTCAATGAAGCCTTGCTCTTGAATGTGTTTCAGTGTTTTGCCCTGGGGAATCAGCTCAAATCTC
AGCGTCTTGCTTACCTGATAAAGATTGGTAAAACCTTCAAACTGGGTCATCACGACCTCCTACATAAAAA
CAGTTTCATGGATTATGAACCGCGCAAGAGAATAACACTGACATGCGAGGCATTTTATGACGGTGTAGAT
CTTTTGAATTCCCAAAAAAACGGGTATGGAGAAACAGTAGAGAGTTGCGATAAAAAGCGTCAGGTAGAAT
CCGCTAATCTTATGGATAAAAATGCTATGGCATAGCAAAGTGTGACGCCGTGCAAATAATCAATGTGGAC
TTTTCTGCCGTGATTATAGACACTTTTGTTACGCGTTTTTGTCATGGCTTTGGTCCCGCTTTGTTACAGA
ATGCTTTTAATAAGCGGGGTTACCGGTTTGGTTAGCGAGAAGAGCCAGTAAAAGACGCAGTGACGGCAAT
GTCTGATGCAATATGGACAATTGGTTTCTTCTCTGAATGGCGGGAGTATGAAAAGTATGGCTGAAGCGCA
AAATGATCCCCTGCTGCCGGGATACTCGTTTAATGCCCATCTGGTGGCGGGTTTAACGCCGATTGAGGCC
AACGGTTATCTCGATTTTTTTATCGACCGACCGCTGGGAATGAAAGGTTATATTCTCAATCTCACCATTC
GCGGTCAGGGGGTGGTGAAAAATCAGGGACGAGAATTTGTTTGCCGACCGGGTGATATTTTGCTGTTCCC
GCCAGGAGAGATTCATCACTACGGTCGTCATCCGGAGGCTCGCGAATGGTATCACCAGTGGGTTTACTTT
CGTCCGCGCGCCTACTGGCATGAATGGCTTAACTGGCCGTCAATATTTGCCAATACGGGGTTCTTTCGCC
CGGATGAAGCGCACCAGCCGCATTTCAGCGACCTGTTTGGGCAAATCATTAACGCCGGGCAAGGGGAAGG
GCGCTATTCGGAGCTGCTGGCGATAAATCTGCTTGAGCAATTGTTACTGCGGCGCATGGAAGCGATTAAC
GAGTCGCTCCATCCACCGATGGATAATCGGGTACGCGAGGCTTGTCAGTACATCAGCGATCACCTGGCAG
ACAGCAATTTTGATATCGCCAGCGTCGCACAGCATGTTTGCTTGTCGCCGTCGCGTCTGTCACATCTTTT
CCGCCAGCAGTTAGGGATTAGCGTCTTAAGCTGGCGCGAGGACCAACGTATCAGCCAGGCGAAGCTGCTT
TTGAGCACCACCCGGATGCCTATCGCCACCGTCGGTCGCAATGTTGGTTTTGACGATCAACTCTATTTCT
CGCGGGTATTTAAAAAATGCACCGGGGCCAGCCCGAGCGAGTTCCGTGCCGGTTGTGAAGAAAAAGTGAA
TGATGTAGCCGTCAAGTTGTCATAAGACGTCGATATCTGGCGAAAATGAGACGTTGATCGGCACGTAAGA
GGTTCCAACTTTCACCATAATGAAATAAGATCACTACCGGGCGTATTTTTTGAGTTATCGAGATTTTCAG
GAGCTAAGGAAGCTAAAATGGAGAAAAAAATCACTGGATATACCACCGTTGATATATCCCAATGGCATCG
TAAAGAACATTTTGAGGCATTTCAGTCAGTTGCTCAATGTACCTATAACCAGACCGTTCAGCTGGATATT
ACGGCCTTTTTAAAGACCGTAAAGAAAAATAAGCACAAGTTTTATCCGGCCTTTATTCACATTCTTGCCC
GCCTGATGAATGCTCATCCGGAATTTCGTATGGCAATGAAAGACGGTGAGCTGGTGATATGGGATAGTGT
TCACCCTTGTTACACCGTTTTCCATGAGCAAACTGAAACGTTTTCATCGCTCTGGAGTGAATACCACGAC
GATTTCCGGCAGTTTCTACACATATATTCGCAAGATGTGGCGTGTTACGGTGAAAACCTGGCCTATTTCC
CTAAAGGGTTTATTGAGAATATGTTTTTCGTCTCAGCCAATCCCTGGGTGAGTTTCACCAGTTTTGATTT
AAACGTGGCCAATATGGACAACTTCTTCGCCCCCGTTTTCACCATGGGCAAATATTATACGCAAGGCGAC
AAGGTGCTGATGCCGCTGGCGATTCAGGTTCATCATGCCGTTTGTGATGGCTTCCATGTCGGCAGAATGC
TTAATGAATTACAACAGTACTGCGATGAGTGGCAGGGCGGGGCGTAATTTGATATCGAGCTCGCTTGGAC
TCCTGTTGATAGATCCAGTAATGACCTCAGAACTCCATCTGGATTTGTTCAGAACGCTCGGTTGCCGCCG
GGCGTTTTTTATTGGTGAGAATCCAAGCACTAGGGACAGTAAGACGGGTAAGCCTGTTGATGATACCGCT
GCCTTACTGGGTGCATTAGCCAGTCTGAATGACCTGTCACGGGATAATCCGAAGTGGTCAGACTGGAAAA
TCAGAGGGCAGGAACTGCTGAACAGCAAAAAGTCAGATAGCACCACATAGCAGACCCGCCATAAAACGCC
CTGAGAAGCCCGTGACGGGCTTTTCTTGTATTATGGGTAGTTTCCTTGCATGAATCCATAAAAGGCGCCT
GTAGTGCCATTTACCCCCATTCACTGCCAGAGCCGTGAGCGCAGCGAACTGAATGTCACGAAAAAGACAG
CGACTCAGGTGCCTGATGGTCGGAGACAAAAGGAATATTCAGCGATTTGCCCGAGCTTGCGAGGGTGCTA
CTTAAGCCTTTAGGGTTTTAAGGTCTGTTTTGTAGAGGAGCAAACAGCGTTTGCGACATCCTTTTGTAAT
ACTGCGGAACTGACTAAAGTAGTGAGTTATACACAGGGCTGGGATCTATTCTTTTTATCTTTTTTTATTC
TTTCTTTATTCTATAAATTATAACCACTTGAATATAAACAAAAAAAACACACAAAGGTCTAGCGGAATTT
ACAGAGGGTCTAGCAGAATTTACAAGTTTTCCAGCAAAGGTCTAGCAGAATTTACAGATACCCAGATCAC
CCGGGAAAAGGACTAGTAATTATCATTGACTAGCCCATCTCAATTGGTATAGTGATTAAAATCACCTAGA
CCAATTGAGATGTATGTCTGAATTAGTTGTTTTCAAAGCAAATGAACTAGCGATTAGTCGCTATGACTTA
ACGGAGCATGAAACCAAGCTAATTTTATGCTGTGTGGCACTACTCAACCCCACGATTGAAAACCCTACAA
GGAAAGAACGGACGGTATCGTTCACTTATAACCAATACGCTCAGATGATGAACATCAGTAGGGAAAATGC
TTATGGTGTATTAGCTAAAGCAACCAGAGAGCTGATGACGAGAACTGTGGAAATCAGGAATCCTTTGGTT
AAAGGCTTTGAGATTTTCCAGTGGACAAACTATGCCAAGTTCTCAAGCGAAAAATTAGAATTAGTTTTTA
GTGAAGAGATATTGCCTTATCTTTTCCAGTTAAAAAAATTCATAAAATATAATCTGGAACATGTTAAGTC
TTTTGAAAACAAATACTCTATGAGGATTTATGAGTGGTTATTAAAAGAACTAACACAAAAGAAAACTCAC
AAGGCAAATATAGAGATTAGCCTTGATGAATTTAAGTTCATGTTAATGCTTGAAAATAACTACCATGAGT
TTAAAAGGCTTAACCAATGGGTTTTGAAACCAATAAGTAAAGATTTAAACACTTACAGCAATATGAAATT
GGTGGTTGATAAGCGAGGCCGCCCGACTGATACGTTGATTTTCCAAGTTGAACTAGATAGACAAATGGAT
CTCGTAACCGAACTTGAGAACAACCAGATAAAAATGAATGGTGACAAAATACCAACAACCATTACATCAG
ATTCCTACCTACATAACGGACTAAGAAAAACACTACACGATGCTTTAACTGCAAAAATTCAGCTCACCAG
TTTTGAGGCAAAATTTTTGAGTGACATGCAAAGTAAGTATGATCTCAATGGTTCGTTCTCATGGCTCACG
CAAAAACAACGAACCACACTAGAGAACATACTGGCTAAATACGGAAGGATCTGAGGTTCTTATGGCTCTT
GTATCTATCAGTGAAGCATCAAGACTAACAAACAAAAGTAGAACAACTGTTCACCGTTACATATCAAAGG
GAAAACTGTCCATATGCACAGATGAAAACGGTGTAAAAAAGATAGATACATCAGAGCTTTTACGAGTTTT
TGGTGCATTCAAAGCTGTTCACCATGAACAGATCGACAATGTAACAGATGAACAGCATGTAACACCTAAT
AGAACAGGTGAAACCAGTAAAACAAAGCAACTAGAACATGAAATTGAACACCTGAGACAACTTGTTACAG
CTCAACAGTCACACATAGACAGCCTGAAACAGGCGATGCTGCTTATCGAATCAAAGCTGCCGACAACACG
GGAGCCAGTGACGCCTCCCGTGGGGAAAAAATCATGGCAATTCTGGAAGAAATAGCGCTTTCAGCCGGCA
AACCGGCTGAAGCCGGATCTGCGATTCTGATAACAAACTAGCAACACCAGAACAGCCCGTTTGCGGGCAG
CAAAACCCGTACCCTAGGTATAAACGCAGAAAGGCCCACCCGAAGGTGAGCCAGTGTGACTCTAGTAGAG
AGCGTTCACCGACAAACAACAGATAAAACGAAAGGCCCAGTCTTTCGACTGAGCCTTTCGTTTTATTTGA
TGCCTGGAGATCCTTACTCGAGTTTGGATCCGAGTTTTTGTTCGGGCCCAAGCTTCAAAAAAAATCTACA
AGAGTAGAAATTGAAATTGTTATCCGCTCACAATTCCACACATTATACGAGCCGGATGATTAATTGTCAA
CAGCTCATTTAGGTGTAGACATCAAGTTACCAAAGTTGCGCAGCGAAAAAACCCCGCCGAAGCGGGGTTT
TTTGCGGTCCATGAGGGTGAAGGTCACATGGACTATCAATTGCGCAGTTCCTGAATATACGCGAGCCAAT
CCTGATTTGAAATGCCATTCTGTAGTTTGAGGTCTTTGGATTCTTTGAGATGATTCAGTAACAGCTGGCC
TTTCAGCGCAATATGGTATGCTCCGTTGGCGTCCGCGTCCATCGGCCATTCGGGGTTCTGGAAGCGACTA
TCAAAACAGACGCCGTTGAGATCGCGTACCGGGCTGTTAATATAATCTTCCCCCGTCGCCGCGTTAGAGT
TACGCATTTGAAGAACGCTGCGGATAAGAGCCACCATGGTATCAATCGCGTGCGAGTCATCATTTTCCAA
CAGTTTAGGCAGAATATTGGAACCGTCACGAAATACAATTCCCTTTTCTTCGAGCAGTGCAATCAGCTCA
TTAGCCGGGTACAGGTCGCGATAACGGCCTGTAAACCGATGATTTTCGATCACCGGTACTATACGTTTCC
CGGCAATAAACGGTGTGCCTTTGGCGTCGAACTGCGTTTCATTCTTTTCGAACACAATATCCCACGCCGG
CATAAACCCAGGCAGACCGCGCTGAAAGCTAAGATTGCGATTCATTTTGAAGTGCAGAATAAAATCGCCT
GTTTTCACATCGTAGTGAAGAAAATCAAAGCCCTCCAGGAAATGTTTGCGGCTTTCGTGGTTTTTGATGG
TTTTCCATACAAAAGGATCAACAAAGCCGGTCAGGGGATCGATTTTGCTGGTATACGGTGCGGGAACATA
AAACAGAAAACCGCTCTGTGTACCCATCTTCGCAAAGCTGGTAAATTGATCTGTAAGCTGGTACGGGTTG
AGAACGCCACCTACCTTTTCAGCGGGATAATCTTTTAGTACTAAGCAATTGAGTTTATCGATCAGCATCT
TCTCGAACTGCTGATACACCGCCTTTTCGGCAATGCCCGTCCGCTTTGACTTAAATCCGAAGTTCAGGTT
GGCCAGCACCACAACGGCTTGATAATGTATCATTAAGTCTACGATTTCGTGTATAACCTGGGATAAATAA
CCTTGTTTAAGATCCTTAATCGTCCCAACTACCGACCAAGCCTGCCGTGCCGCCACACGTTCTTTTTCCC
GATTATCTAACTTTTTCTGGTAATCAAATTGCTGAATGGTGTTTAGGCTACGCTGTTCTAAAATCTTGCC
GGTAGAGTCGATTACGGTTATATAGATAAGATTGCGTTCGCCACGGTCAATCCCAATAATAGGGGTTTCC
GGGTGCTCTTTCAGGTACGCGTTTACGCGCTGGTTAAATTTCGAGGGTGAGTTCGCCGCCTGGTAATTAA
GGGTAATCGGTACGTGGAAAAAGAATTTGTCGGAGGTAAAACGTCGATCCTTAATGATCTCGTGTGACAC
CTCTTTGGTTATTACGTTCGGCAGTAAGGCCCGTGCTTCGTCCGACAGATCGTGACTCAGACGGTGATTG
ACATAGTCGTAAAGTTCCTGATACAGCGTGTCAGGGATCGGTGTTTTCTGATCCTTCAGTTTCTTATTGA
GCATTTTCTCCCCAAGACGATGGGCCATCCGCTTCATGCGCGATTTCGGACGGTAGAACAGCTCGGCTTG
GCCATTGAGTTTAATTGAGGTCTTGGCCAAGTTTTCGGGAGAGAACAGGCCAGTCCAATAGAGAGTATGT
AGATTCGGTTTGCCGTGATGGCCTTTCGCAAAATCCTTGTTGTAAATCTGGAACAGATAAAGCTTTCCAG
TTTCGACTGCATCCATGATTTCTTTTTCCGCAATGCGCTGGAAGCTAATGTGGTACAGTAACGGGTTCAG
CTCGGCATAATATTCGCCCAGGTCTTTATACTGGGAGCTCGGACGCAGCGAACTCAAATCTATTGAAGTG
GTCTTGGTGTATTTGCTGAGAAAATCGCGCGTAAAATCAATCCATTTACACAGGGCTTCGCGGTAACCTT
TTTGATCTCCGGTTTTCTTTGCGTAGGCGGTCTGAAATTTCTTCGGTTCTTTTTCCGGA
Features (pLannotate 1.2.2; 12 found; start..end, strand, type, name):
   2056..2340    -  promoter       araBAD promoter: araBAD; promoter of the L-arabinose operon of E. coli; the araC regulatory gene is transcribed in the opposite direction (Guzman et al., 1995)
   2367..3245    +  CDS            araC: L-arabinose regulatory protein; araC
   3275..3377    +  promoter       cat promoter: promoter of the E. coli cat gene encoding chloramphenicol acetyltransferase
   3378..4034    +  CDS            cat: CAT_ECOLX - Experimental evidence at protein level: Swiss-Prot protein existence level 1. This enzyme is an effector of chloramphenicol resistance in bacteria. From Escherichia coli. This protein is used as a marker in many commonly used cloning vectors, such as pACYC184.
   4058..4152    +  terminator     lambda t0 terminator: transcription terminator from phage lambda
   4644..4866    +  rep_origin     pSC101 ori: low-copy replication origin that requires the Rep101 protein
   4914..5864    +  CDS            Rep101: RepA protein needed for replication with the pSC101 origin; rep101
   6395..6422    -  terminator     T7Te terminator: phage T7 early transcription terminator
   6438..6509    -  terminator     rrnB T1 terminator: transcription terminator T1 from the E. coli rrnB gene
   6597..6613    -  protein_bind   lac operator: The lac repressor binds to the lac operator to inhibit transcription in E. coli. This inhibition can be relieved by adding lactose or isopropyl-β-D-thiogalactopyranoside (IPTG). lac repressor encoded by lacI
   6621..6650    -  promoter       trc promoter: strong E. coli promoter; hybrid between the trp and lac UV5 promoters
   6759..1940    -  CDS            cas12a (across the origin): CS12A_ACISB - Also known as cpf1 From Acidaminococcus sp. (strain BV3L6).
