[The description below was written by a language model from this plasmid's Addgene catalogue record and pLannotate feature annotations shown in this document.]
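Description:
pBbS8c-ddcpf1-Δ is an 8.7 kb low-copy bacterial expression plasmid built on the pBbS8c-RFP backbone for CRISPR interference (CRISPRi) in Escherichia coli. It replicates from the pSC101 origin, which depends on the plasmid-encoded Rep101 (RepA) protein, and is selected with chloramphenicol through a cat gene driven by its own promoter and followed by the lambda t0 terminator.

The payload is the cas12a (cpf1) gene from Acidaminococcus sp. BV3L6, about 3.9 kb, carrying the E993A mutation. The "ddcpf1" name indicates a DNase-dead variant. Such a protein can still be guided to DNA but does not cut it, so it represses transcription by blocking the target site rather than editing it. The coding sequence lies on the reverse strand, spanning the sequence numbering origin, directly downstream of the araBAD promoter. The divergently transcribed araC regulator gene is also present, making expression arabinose-inducible as the record states.

Downstream of the cas12a gene, in the same orientation, the annotation shows a trc promoter with a lac operator, followed by the rrnB T1 and T7Te terminators. The CRISPR array itself is not annotated. The short gap between this promoter and the terminators is the likely place for it, but the record does not confirm its position or promoter. No lacI gene is annotated on the plasmid.

According to the catalogue entry, the array lacks a gene-specific spacer, which is what the "Δ" refers to. That makes the plasmid suited as a non-targeting control in repression experiments, and plausibly as a parent construct for adding spacers, although the record does not state either use explicitly.
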