Addgene plasmid #153039: pBbS8c-ddcpf1-Δ
Purpose: For CRISPRi. Arabinose-inducible ddcpf1 gene with CRISPR array lacking a gene-specific spacer.
Depositing lab: Nigel Scrutton. Depositing organization: University of Manchester. Publication: A plasmid toolset for CRISPR-mediated genome editing and CRISPRi gene regulation in Escherichia coli. Jervis AJ, Hanko EKR, Dunstan MS, Robinson CJ, Takano E, Scrutton NS. Microb Biotechnol. 2021 Mar 12. doi: 10.1111/1751-7915.13780. PubMed 33710766.
Backbone
  Vector backbone: pBbS8c-RFP
  Total vector size (bp): 8739
  Vector type: Bacterial Expression
Growth in bacteria
  Bacterial resistance: Chloramphenicol, 25 μg/mL
  Growth temperature: 37°C
  Growth strain: DH5alpha
  Copy number: Low Copy
Gene/Insert
  Gene/Insert name: Ascpf1
  Species: Acidaminococcus sp. BV3L6
  Insert size (bp): 3921
  Mutation: E993A
Terms and licenses: Academic/Nonprofit Terms; Industry Terms: Not Available to Industry
How to cite: pBbS8c-ddcpf1-Δ was a gift from Nigel Scrutton (Addgene plasmid # 153039 ; http://n2t.net/addgene:153039 ; RRID:Addgene_153039)
